Addgene plasmid #152299: pGBW-m4133337
Purpose: Mammalian expression plasmid for SARS-CoV-2 ORF8 protein
Depositing lab: Ginkgo Bioworks & Benjie Chen. Depositing organization: Ginkgo Bioworks.
Backbone
  Vector backbone: pTwist_CMV_6
  Backbone size w/o insert (bp): 4180
  Vector type: Mammalian Expression
Growth in bacteria
  Bacterial resistance: Ampicillin, 100 μg/mL
  Growth temperature: 37°C
  Growth strain: DH5alpha
  Copy number: High Copy
Gene/Insert
  Gene/Insert name: SARS-CoV-2 ORF8 protein
  Species: Severe acute respiratory syndrome coronavirus 2
  Insert size (bp): 359
  Mutation: wt
  Entrez Gene: ORF8 (a.k.a. GU280_gp09)
  Promoter: CMV
  Tag / fusion protein: Cleavable TEV;S-tag (C terminal on backbone)
  Cloning method: Unknown
Resource information
  A portion of this plasmid was derived from a plasmid made by: GinkgoBioworks
Depositor comments: NCBI reference sequence: YP_009724396.1
How to cite: pGBW-m4133337 was a gift from Ginkgo Bioworks & Benjie Chen (Addgene plasmid # 152299 ; http://n2t.net/addgene:152299 ; RRID:Addgene_152299)
