[The description below was written by a language model from this plasmid's Addgene catalogue record and pLannotate feature annotations shown in this document.]
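Description:
pGBW-m4133337 is a mammalian expression plasmid built on the pTwist_CMV_6 backbone for producing the SARS-CoV-2 ORF8 accessory protein in transfected cells. It is propagated in E. coli as a high-copy plasmid through a ColE1/pUC-type origin and selected with ampicillin via a full-length β-lactamase (AmpR) gene; a short additional β-lactamase fragment is also annotated in the backbone. The sequenced record is about 4.6 kb, consistent with the stated backbone plus a small insert.

The wild-type ORF8 coding sequence, annotated as NS8_SARS2, sits downstream of the human cytomegalovirus immediate-early enhancer and promoter, which drive strong constitutive transcription in most mammalian cell lines, and is followed by an SV40 polyadenylation signal for transcript processing. The catalogue entry states that the backbone supplies a C-terminal tag consisting of a TEV protease cleavage site and an S-tag, which would permit detection or affinity capture of the protein and subsequent tag removal. These tag elements are not individually called in the feature table, although there is unannotated sequence between the end of the ORF8 annotation and the poly(A) signal where they could lie. The expression unit and the bacterial maintenance region are flanked by insulating elements: T7 and rrnG transcription terminators, 5' and 3' β-globin insulator sequences, and a synthetic poly(A) signal upstream of the CMV enhancer, which together limit read-through transcription between modules. No mammalian selection marker is annotated, so the plasmid appears suited to transient expression. ORF8 is annotated as a modulator of host immune responses, and the construct suits studies of its function, interactions or purification.
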