Features (pLannotate 1.2.2; 17 found; start..end, strand, type, name):
      1..304     +  enhancer       CMV enhancer: human cytomegalovirus immediate early enhancer
    377..394     -  promoter       CMV promoter (fragment): human cytomegalovirus (CMV) immediate early promoter
    457..508     +  promoter       CMVd2 promoter: truncated human cytomegalovirus (CMV) immediate early promoter that yields moderately reduced expression relative to the full-length promoter
    583..945     +  CDS            NS8_SARS2: Experimental evidence at protein level: Swiss-Prot protein existence level 1. Plays a role in modulating host immune response (PubMed:31986261). Binds to IL17RA receptor, leading to IL17 pathway activation and an increased secretion of pro-inflammatory factors. Contributes to cytokine storm during COVID-19 infection. From Severe acute respiratory syndrome coronavirus 2 (2019-nCoV) (SARS-CoV-2).
   1064..1185    -  polyA_signal   SV40 poly(A) signal: SV40 polyadenylation signal
   1208..1277    -  CDS            large T antigen (fragment): large T antigen from SV40 (simian virus 40)
   1300..1346    +  terminator     T7 terminator: transcription terminator for bacteriophage T7 RNA polymerase
   1376..1512    +  terminator     rrnG terminator: transcription terminator from the E. coli ribosomal RNA rrnG operon (Albrechtsen et al., 1991)
   1557..1628    +  misc_feature   3' β-globin insulator: insulator downstream of the human β-globin locus (Farrell et al., 2002)
   1854..2442    -  rep_origin     ori: high-copy-number ColE1/pMB1/pBR322/pUC origin of replication
   2614..2678    -  CDS            bla(M) (fragment): β-lactamase lacking the signal sequence; bla(M); allows cytosolic expression of β-lactamase
   3188..4048    +  CDS            AmpR: β-lactamase; bla; confers resistance to ampicillin, carbenicillin, and related antibiotics
   4061..4197    +  terminator     rrnG terminator: transcription terminator from the E. coli ribosomal RNA rrnG operon (Albrechtsen et al., 1991)
   4349..4420    +  misc_feature   5' β-globin insulator: insulator upstream of the human β-globin locus (Farrell et al., 2002)
   4425..4471    -  terminator     T7 terminator: transcription terminator for bacteriophage T7 RNA polymerase
   4489..4537    -  polyA_signal   poly(A) signal: synthetic polyadenylation signal
   4568..4617    +  enhancer       CMV enhancer (fragment): human cytomegalovirus immediate early enhancer
>Addgene plasmid #152299 | pGBW-m4133337 | addgene full sequence | sequence record 312893 | Addgene NGS Result
CGTTACATAACTTACGGTAAATGGCCCGCCTGGCTGACCGCCCAACGACCCCCGCCCATTGACGTCAATA
ATGACGTATGTTCCCATAGTAACGCCAATAGGGACTTTCCATTGACGTCAATGGGTGGAGTATTTACGGT
AAACTGCCCACTTGGCAGTACATCAAGTGTATCATATGCCAAGTACGCCCCCTATTGACGTCAATGACGG
TAAATGGCCCGCCTGGCATTATGCCCAGTACATGACCTTATGGGACTTTCCTACTTGGCAGTACATCTAC
GTATTAGTCATCGCTATTACCATGCTGATGCGGTTTTGGCAGTACATCAATGGGCGTGGATAGCGGTTTG
ACTCACGGGGATTTCCAAGTCTCCACCCCATTGACGTCAATGGGAGTTTGTTTTGGCACCAAAATCAACG
GGACTTTCCAAAATGTCGTAACAACTCCGCCCCATTGACGCAAATGGGCGGTAGGCGTGTACGGTGGGAG
GTCTATATAAGCAGAGCTGGTTTAGTGAACCGTCAGATCAGATCTTTGTCGATCCTACCATCCACTCGAC
ACACCCGCCAGCGGCCGCCACCATGAAATTTCTTGTTTTCTTAGGAATCATCACAACTGTAGCTGCATTT
CACCAAGAATGTAGTTTACAGTCATGTACTCAACATCAACCATATGTAGTTGATGACCCGTGTCCTATTC
ACTTCTATTCTAAATGGTATATTAGAGTAGGAGCTAGAAAATCAGCACCTTTAATTGAATTGTGCGTGGA
TGAGGCTGGTTCTAAATCACCCATTCAGTACATCGATATCGGTAATTATACAGTTTCCTGTTTACCTTTT
ACAATTAATTGCCAGGAACCTAAATTGGGTAGTCTTGTAGTGCGTTGTTCGTTCTATGAAGACTTTTTAG
AGTATCATGACGTTCGTGTTGTTTTAGATTTCATCGAAAACCTTTACTTTCAGTCGAAAGAAACCGCGGC
AGCTAAGTTCGAGAGGCAGCACATGGACAGTTAAGCTAGCTTGACTGACTGAGATACAGCGTACCTTCAG
CTCACAGACATGATAAGATACATTGATGAGTTTGGACAAACCACAACTAGAATGCAGTGAAAAAAATGCT
TTATTTGTGAAATTTGTGATGCTATTGCTTTATTTGTAACCATTATAAGCTGCAATAAACAAGTTAACAA
CAACAATTGCATTCATTTTATGTTTCAGGTTCAGGGGGAGGTGTGGGAGGTTTTTTAAAGCAAGTAAAAC
CTCTACAAATGTGGTATTGGCCCATCTCTATCGGTATCGTAGCATAACCCCTTGGGGCCTCTAAACGGGT
CTTGAGGGGTTTTTTGTGCCCCTCGGGCCGGATTGCTATCTACCGGCATTGGCGCAGAAAAAAATGCCTG
ATGCGACGCTGCGCGTCTTATACTCCCACATATGCCAGATTCAGCAACGGATACGGCTTCCCCAACTTGC
CCACTTCCATACGTGTCCTCCTTACCAGAAATTTATCCTTAAGGTCGTCAGCTATCCTGCAGGCGATCTC
TCGATTTCGATCAAGACATTCCTTTAATGGTCTTTTCTGGACACCACTAGGGGTCAGAAGTAGTTCATCA
AACTTTCTTCCCTCCCTAATCTCATTGGTTACCTTGGGCTATCGAAACTTAATTAACCAGTCAAGTCAGC
TACTTGGCGAGATCGACTTGTCTGGGTTTCGACTACGCTCAGAATTGCGTCAGTCAAGTTCGATCTGGTC
CTTGCTATTGCACCCGTTCTCCGATTACGAGTTTCATTTAAATCATGTGAGCAAAAGGCCAGCAAAAGGC
CAGGAACCGTAAAAAGGCCGCGTTGCTGGCGTTTTTCCATAGGCTCCGCCCCCCTGACGAGCATCACAAA
AATCGACGCTCAAGTCAGAGGTGGCGAAACCCGACAGGACTATAAAGATACCAGGCGTTTCCCCCTGGAA
GCTCCCTCGTGCGCTCTCCTGTTCCGACCCTGCCGCTTACCGGATACCTGTCCGCCTTTCTCCCTTCGGG
AAGCGTGGCGCTTTCTCATAGCTCACGCTGTAGGTATCTCAGTTCGGTGTAGGTCGTTCGCTCCAAGCTG
GGCTGTGTGCACGAACCCCCCGTTCAGCCCGACCGCTGCGCCTTATCCGGTAACTATCGTCTTGAGTCCA
ACCCGGTAAGACACGACTTATCGCCACTGGCAGCAGCCACTGGTAACAGGATTAGCAGAGCGAGGTATGT
AGGCGGTGCTACAGAGTTCTTGAAGTGGTGGCCTAACTACGGCTACACTAGAAGAACAGTATTTGGTATC
TGCGCTCTGCTGAAGCCAGTTACCTTCGGAAAAAGAGTTGGTAGCTCTTGATCCGGCAAACAAACCACCG
CTGGTAGCGGTGGTTTTTTTGTTTGCAAGCAGCAGATTACGCGCAGAAAAAAAGGATCTCAAGAAGATCC
TTTGATCTTTTCTACGGGGTCTGACGCTCAGTGGAACGAAAACTCACGTTAAGGGATTTTGGTCATGAGA
TTATCAAAAAGGATCTTCACCTAGATCCTTTTAAATTAAAAATGAAGTTTTAAATCAATCTAAAGTATAT
ATGAGTAAACTTGGTCTGACAGTTACCAATGCTTAATCAGTGAGGCACCTATCTCAGCGATCTGTCTATT
TCGTTCATCCATAGTTGCATTTAAATTTCCGAACTCTCCAAGGCCCTCGTCGGAAAATCTTCAAACCTTT
CGTCCGATCCATCTTGCAGGCTACCTCTCGAACGAACTATCGCAAGTCTCTTGGCCGGCCTTGCGCCTTG
GCTATTGCTTGGCAGCGCCTATCGCCAGGTATTACTCCAATCCCGAATATCCGAGATCGGGATCACCCGA
GAGAAGTTCAACCTACATCCTCAATCCCGATCTATCCGAGATCCGAGGAATATCGAAATCGGGGCGCGCC
TGGTGTACCGAGAACGATCCTCTCAGTGCGAGTCTCGACGATCCATATCGTTGCTTGGCAGTCAGCCAGT
CGGAATCCAGCTTGGGACCCAGGAAGTCCAATCGTCAGATATTGTACTCAAGCCTGGTCACGGCAGCGTA
CCGATCTGTTTAAACCTAGATATTGATAGTCTGATCGGTCAACGTATAATCGAGTCCTAGCTTTTGCAAA
CATCTATCAAGAGACAGGATCAGCAGGAGGCTTTCGCATGAGTATTCAACATTTCCGTGTCGCCCTTATT
CCCTTTTTTGCGGCATTTTGCCTTCCTGTTTTTGCTCACCCAGAAACGCTGGTGAAAGTAAAAGATGCTG
AAGATCAGTTGGGTGCGCGAGTGGGTTACATCGAACTGGATCTCAACAGCGGTAAGATCCTTGAGAGTTT
TCGCCCCGAAGAACGCTTTCCAATGATGAGCACTTTTAAAGTTCTGCTATGTGGCGCGGTATTATCCCGT
ATTGACGCCGGGCAAGAGCAACTCGGTCGCCGCATACACTATTCTCAGAATGACTTGGTTGAGTATTCAC
CAGTCACAGAAAAGCATCTTACGGATGGCATGACAGTAAGAGAATTATGCAGTGCTGCCATAACCATGAG
TGATAACACTGCGGCCAACTTACTTCTGACAACGATTGGAGGACCGAAGGAGCTAACCGCTTTTTTGCAC
AACATGGGGGATCATGTAACTCGCCTTGATCGTTGGGAACCGGAGCTGAATGAAGCCATACCAAACGACG
AGCGTGACACCACGATGCCTGTAGCAATGGCAACAACCTTGCGTAAACTATTAACTGGCGAACTACTTAC
TCTAGCTTCCCGGCAACAGTTGATAGACTGGATGGAGGCGGATAAAGTTGCAGGACCACTTCTGCGCTCG
GCCCTTCCGGCTGGCTGGTTTATTGCTGATAAATCTGGAGCCGGTGAGCGTGGGTCTCGCGGTATCATTG
CAGCACTGGGGCCAGATGGTAAGCCCTCCCGTATCGTAGTTATCTACACGACGGGGAGTCAGGCAACTAT
GGATGAACGAAATAGACAGATCGCTGAGATAGGTGCCTCACTGATTAAGCATTGGTAACCGATTCTAGGT
GCATTGGCGCAGAAAAAAATGCCTGATGCGACGCTGCGCGTCTTATACTCCCACATATGCCAGATTCAGC
AACGGATACGGCTTCCCCAACTTGCCCACTTCCATACGTGTCCTCCTTACCAGAAATTTATCCTTAAGAT
CCCGAATCGTTTAAACTCGACTCTGGCTCTATCGAATCTCCGTCGTTTCGAGCTTACGCGAACAGCCGTG
GCGCTCATTTGCTCGTCGGGCATCGAATCTCGTCAGCTATCGTCAGCTTACCTTTTTGGCAGCGATCGCG
GCTCCCGACATCTTGGACCATTAGCTCCACAGGTATCTTCTTCCCTCTAGTGGTCATAACAGCAGCTTCA
GCTACCTCTCAATTCAAAAAACCCCTCAAGACCCGTTTAGAGGCCCCAAGGGGTTATGCTATCAATCGTT
GCGTTACACACACAAAAAACCAACACACATCCATCTTCGATGGATAGCGATTTTATTATCTAACTGCTGA
TCGAGTGTAGCCAGATCTAGTAATCAATTACGGGGTCATTAGTTCATAGCCCATATATGGAGTTCCG
